>Addgene plasmid #227186 | pTRIP-hPGK-Blast-2A-STING-mNeonGreen | addgene full sequence | sequence record 449284 | Addgene NGS Result
ACATAATTGGACAAACTACCTACAGAGATTTAAAGCTCTAAGGTAAATATAAAATTTTTAAGTGTATAAT
GTGTTAAACTACTGATTCTAATTGTTTGTGTATTTTAGATTCCAACCTATGGAACTGATGAATGGGAGCA
GTGGTGGAATGCCTTTAATGAGGAAAACCTGTTTTGCTCAGAAGAAATGCCATCTAGTGATGATGAGGCT
ACTGCTGACTCTCAACATTCTACTCCTCCAAAAAAGAAGAGAAAGGTAGAAGACCCCAAGGACTTTCCTT
CAGAATTGCTAAGTTTTTTGAGTCATGCTGTGTTTAGTAATAGAACTCTTGCTTGCTTTGCTATTTACAC
CACAAAGGAAAAAGCTGCACTGCTATACAAGAAAATTATGGAAAAATATTCTGTAACCTTTATAAGTAGG
CATAACAGTTATAATCATAACATACTGTTTTTTCTTACTCCACACAGGCATAGAGTGTCTGCTATTAATA
ACTATGCTCAAAAATTGTGTACCTTTAGCTTTTTAATTTGTAAAGGGGTTAATAAGGAATATTTGATGTA
TAGTGCCTTGACTAGAGATCATAATCAGCCATACCACATTTGTAGAGGTTTTACTTGCTTTAAAAAACCT
CCCACACCTCCCCCTGAACCTGAAACATAAAATGAATGCAATTGTTGTTGTTAACTTGTTTATTGCAGCT
TATAATGGTTACAAATAAAGCAATAGCATCACAAATTTCACAAATAAAGCATTTTTTTCACTGCATTCTA
GTTGTGGTTTGTCCAAACTCATCAATGTATCTTATCATGTCTGGATCAACTGGATAACTCAAGCTAACCA
AAATCATCCCAAACTTCCCACCCCATACCCTATTACCACTGCCAATTACCTGTGGTTTCATTTACTCTAA
ACCTGTGATTCCTCTGAATTATTTTCATTTTAAAGAAATTGTATTTGTTAAATATGTACTACAAACTTAG
TAGTTGGAAGGGCTAATTCACTCCCAAAGAAGACAAGATATCCTTGATCTGTGGATCTACCACACACAAG
GCTACTTCCCTGATTAGCAGAACTACACACCAGGGCCAGGGGTCAGATATCCACTGACCTTTGGATGGTG
CTACAAGCTAGTACCAGTTGAGCCAGATAAGGTAGAAGAGGCCAATAAAGGAGAGAACACCAGCTTGTTA
CACCCTGTGAGCCTGCATGGGATGGATGACCCGGAGAGAGAAGTGTTAGAGTGGAGGTTTGACAGCCGCC
TAGCATTTCATCACGTGGCCCGAGAGCTGCATCCGGAGTACTTCAAGAACTGCTGATATCGAGCTTGCTA
CAAGGGACTTTCCGCTGGGGACTTTCCAGGGAGGCGTGGCCTGGGCGGGACTGGGGAGTGGCGAGCCCTC
AGATCCTGCATATAAGCAGCTGCTTTTTGCCTGTACTGGGTCTCTCTGGTTAGACCAGATCTGAGCCTGG
GAGCTCTCTGGCTAACTAGGGAACCCACTGCTTAAGCCTCAATAAAGCTTGCCTTGAGTGCTTCAAGTAG
TGTGTGCCCGTCTGTTGTGTGACTCTGGTAACTAGAGATCCCTCAGACCCTTTTAGTCAGTGTGGAAAAT
CTCTAGCAGTGGCGCCCGAACAGGGACTTGAAAGCGAAAGGGAAACCAGAGGAGCTCTCTCGACGCAGGA
CTCGGCTTGCTGAAGCGCGCACGGCAAGAGGCGAGGGGCGGCGACTGGTGAGTACGCCAAAAATTTTGAC
TAGCGGAGGCTAGAAGGAGAGAGATGGGTGCGAGAGCGTCAGTATTAAGCGGGGGAGAATTAGATCGCGA
TGGGAAAAAATTCGGTTAAGGCCAGGGGGAAAGAAAAAATATAAATTAAAACATATAGTATGGGCAAGCA
GGGAGCTAGAACGATTCGCAGTTAATCCTGGCCTGTTAGAAACATCAGAAGGCTGTAGACAAATACTGGG
ACAGCTACAACCATCCCTTCAGACAGGATCAGAAGAACTTAGATCATTATATAATACAGTAGCAACCCTC
TATTGTGTGCATCAAAGGATAGAGATAAAAGACACCAAGGAAGCTTTAGACAAGATAGAGGAAGAGCAAA
ACAAAAGTAAGACCACCGCACAGCAAGCGGCCGCTGATCTTCAGACCTGGAGGAGGAGATATGAGGGACA
ATTGGAGAAGTGAATTATATAAATATAAAGTAGTAAAAATTGAACCATTAGGAGTAGCACCCACCAAGGC
AAAGAGAAGAGTGGTGCAGAGAGAAAAAAGAGCAGTGGGAATAGGAGCTTTGTTCCTTGGGTTCTTGGGA
GCAGCAGGAAGCACTATGGGCGCAGCGTCAATGACGCTGACGGTACAGGCCAGACAATTATTGTCTGGTA
TAGTGCAGCAGCAGAACAATTTGCTGAGGGCTATTGAGGCGCAACAGCATCTGTTGCAACTCACAGTCTG
GGGCATCAAGCAGCTCCAGGCAAGAATCCTGGCTGTGGAAAGATACCTAAAGGATCAACAGCTCCTGGGG
ATTTGGGGTTGCTCTGGAAAACTCATTTGCACCACTGCTGTGCCTTGGAATGCTAGTTGGAGTAATAAAT
CTCTGGAACAGATTTGGAATCACACGACCTGGATGGAGTGGGACAGAGAAATTAACAATTACACAAGCTT
AATACACTCCTTAATTGAAGAATCGCAAAACCAGCAAGAAAAGAATGAACAAGAATTATTGGAATTAGAT
AAATGGGCAAGTTTGTGGAATTGGTTTAACATAACAAATTGGCTGTGGTATATAAAATTATTCATAATGA
TAGTAGGAGGCTTGGTAGGTTTAAGAATAGTTTTTGCTGTACTTTCTATAGTGAATAGAGTTAGGCAGGG
ATATTCACCATTATCGTTTCAGACCCACCTCCCAACCCCGAGGGGACCCGACAGGCCCGAAGGAATAGAA
GAAGAAGGTGGAGAGAGAGACAGAGACAGATCCATTCGATTAGTGAACGGATCTCGACGGTATCGCCGAA
TTCACAAATGGCAGTATTCATCCACAATTTTAAAAGAAAAGGGGGGATTGGGGGGTACAGTGCAGGGGAA
AGAATAGTAGACATAATAGCAACAGACATACAAACTAAAGAATTACAAAAACAAATTACAAAAATTCAAA
ATTTTCGGGTTTATTACAGGGACAGCAGAGATCCACTTTGGCTGATACGCGTGGGGTTGGGGTTGCGCCT
TTTCCAAGGCAGCCCTGGGTTTGCGCAGGGACGCGGCTGCTCTGGGCGTGGTTCCGGGAAACGCAGCGGC
GCCGACCCTGGGTCTCGCACATTCTTCACGTCCGTTCGCAGCGTCACCCGGATCTTCGCCGCTACCCTTG
TGGGCCCCCCGGCGACGCTTCCTGCTCCGCCCCTAAGTCGGGAAGGTTCCTTGCGGTTCGCGGCGTGCCG
GACGTGACAAACGGAAGCCGCACGTCTCACTAGTACCCTCGCAGACGGACAGCGCCAGGGAGCAATGGCA
GCGCGCCGACCGCGATGGGCTGTGGCCAATAGCGGCTGCTCAGCAGGGCGCGCCGAGAGCAGCGGCCGGG
AAGGGGCGGTGCGGGAGGCGGGGTGTGGGGCGGTAGTGTGGGCCCTGTTCCTGCCCGCGCGGTGTTCCGC
ATTCTGCAAGCCTCCGGAGCGCACGTCGGCAGTCGGCTCCCTCGTTGACCGAATCACCGACCTCTCTCCC
CAGCCGCGGGCTAGCGCCACCATGGCCAAGCCTTTGTCTCAAGAAGAATCCACCCTCATTGAAAGAGCAA
CGGCTACAATCAACAGCATCCCCATCTCTGAAGACTACAGCGTCGCCAGCGCAGCTCTCTCTAGCGACGG
CCGCATCTTCACTGGTGTCAATGTATATCATTTTACTGGGGGACCTTGTGCAGAACTCGTGGTGCTGGGC
ACTGCTGCTGCTGCGGCAGCTGGCAACCTGACTTGTATCGTCGCGATCGGAAATGAGAACAGGGGCATCT
TGAGCCCCTGCGGACGGTGCCGACAGGTGCTTCTCGATCTGCATCCTGGGATCAAAGCCATAGTGAAGGA
CAGTGATGGACAGCCGACGGCAGTTGGGATTCGTGAATTGCTGCCCTCTGGTTATGTGTGGGAGGGCCGT
ACGGGAAGCGGAGCTACTAACTTCAGCCTGCTGAAGCAGGCTGGAGACGTGGAGGAGAACCCTGGACCTG
GATCCATGCCCCACTCCAGCCTGCATCCATCCATCCCGTGTCCCAGGGGTCACGGGGCCCAGAAGGCAGC
CTTGGTTCTGCTGAGTGCCTGCCTGGTGACCCTTTGGGGGCTAGGAGAGCCACCAGAGCACACTCTCCGG
TACCTGGTGCTCCACCTAGCCTCCCTGCAGCTGGGACTGCTGTTAAACGGGGTCTGCAGCCTGGCTGAGG
AGCTGCGCCACATCCACTCCAGGTACCGGGGCAGCTACTGGAGGACTGTGCGGGCCTGCCTGGGCTGCCC
CCTCCGCCGTGGGGCCCTGTTGCTGCTGTCCATCTATTTCTACTACTCCCTCCCAAATGCGGTCGGCCCG
CCCTTCACTTGGATGCTTGCCCTCCTGGGCCTCTCGCAGGCACTGAACATCCTCCTGGGCCTCAAGGGCC
TGGCCCCAGCTGAGATCTCTGCAGTGTGTGAAAAAGGGAATTTCAACGTGGCCCATGGGCTGGCATGGTC
ATATTACATCGGATATCTGCGGCTGATCCTGCCAGAGCTCCAGGCCCGGATTCGAACTTACAATCAGCAT
TACAACAACCTGCTACGGGGTGCAGTGAGCCAGCGGCTGTATATTCTCCTCCCATTGGACTGTGGGGTGC
CTGATAACCTGAGTATGGCTGACCCCAACATTCGCTTCCTGGATAAACTGCCCCAGCAGACCGGTGACCG
TGCTGGCATCAAGGATCGGGTTTACAGCAACAGCATCTATGAGCTTCTGGAGAACGGGCAGCGGGCGGGC
ACCTGTGTCCTGGAGTACGCCACCCCCTTGCAGACTTTGTTTGCCATGTCACAATACAGTCAAGCTGGCT
TTAGCCGGGAGGATAGGCTTGAGCAGGCCAAACTCTTCTGCCGGACACTTGAGGACATCCTGGCAGATGC
CCCTGAGTCTCAGAACAACTGCCGCCTCATTGCCTACCAGGAACCTGCAGATGACAGCAGCTTCTCGCTG
TCCCAGGAGGTTCTCCGGCACCTGCGGCAGGAGGAAAAGGAAGAGGTTACTGTGGGCAGCTTGAAGACCT
CAGCGGTGCCCAGTACCTCCACGATGTCCCAAGAGCCTGAGCTCCTCATCAGTGGAATGGAAAAGCCCCT
CCCTCTCCGCACGGATTTCTCTTCTAGAATGGTCAGCAAAGGCGAAGAAGACAACATGGCATCACTGCCA
GCGACACACGAACTTCATATTTTCGGCTCCATCAATGGTGTGGACTTCGATATGGTTGGACAGGGTACTG
GGAACCCTAACGATGGATATGAGGAGTTGAACTTGAAGAGTACCAAGGGCGATCTTCAGTTTTCACCTTG
GATTCTCGTACCTCATATAGGTTATGGCTTTCATCAATATCTGCCCTATCCTGACGGTATGTCACCTTTC
CAAGCAGCTATGGTTGACGGGAGCGGTTATCAGGTTCACCGGACAATGCAGTTTGAAGATGGAGCCTCTT
TGACCGTAAATTATCGGTATACTTATGAGGGCAGCCATATTAAAGGCGAGGCTCAAGTTAAGGGGACTGG
GTTCCCCGCGGATGGTCCCGTAATGACAAACAGTCTGACGGCTGCAGACTGGTGCCGCTCTAAGAAGACA
TATCCAAATGACAAGACGATTATTAGCACTTTCAAGTGGTCATACACTACAGGAAATGGTAAACGCTATA
GGAGCACTGCCCGGACCACGTATACTTTCGCGAAGCCGATGGCGGCAAATTATTTGAAAAACCAACCGAT
GTATGTGTTCAGAAAGACAGAACTCAAGCATTCTAAAACTGAACTGAACTTCAAAGAGTGGCAGAAAGCC
TTTACTGATGTAATGGGCATGGACGAACTCTATAAGTAACTCGAGACCTAGAAAAACATGGAGCAATCAC
AAGTAGCAATACAGCAGCTACCAATGCTGATTGTGCCTGGCTAGAAGCACAAGAGGAGGAGGAGGTGGGT
TTTCCAGTCACACCTCAGGTACCTTTAAGACCAATGACTTACAAGGCAGCTGTAGATCTTAGCCACTTTT
TAAAAGAAAAGGGGGGACTGGAAGGGCTAATTCACTCCCAACGAAGACAAAATCGTCGAGAGATGCTGCA
TATAAGCAGCTGCTTTTTGCTTGTACTGGGTCTCTCTGGTTAGACCAGATCTGAGCCTGGGAGCTCTCTG
GCTAACTAGGGAACCCACTGCTTAAGCCTCAATAAAGCTTGCCTTGAGTGCTTCAAGTAGTGTGTGCCCG
TCTGTTGTGTGACTCTGGTAACTAGAGATCCCTCAGACCCTTTTAGTCAGTGTGGAAAATCTCTAGCAGT
AGTAGTTCATGTCATCTTATTATTCAGTATTTATAACTTGCAAAGAAATGAATATCAGAGAGTGAGAGGC
CTTGACATTATAATAGATTTAGCAGGAATTGAACTAGGAGTGGAGCACACAGGCAAAGCTGCAGAAGTAC
TTGGAAGAAGCCACCAGAGATACTCACGATTCTGCACATACCTGGCTAATCCCAGATCCTAAGGATTACA
TTAAGTTTACTAACATTTATATAATGATTTATAGTTTAAAGTATAAACTTATCTAATTTACTATTCTGAC
AGATATTAATTAATCCTCAAATATCATAAGAGATGATTACTATTATCCCCATTTAACACAAGAGGAAACT
GAGAGGGAAAGATGTTGAAGTAATTTTCCCACAATTACAGCATCCGTTAGTTACGACTCTATGATCTTCT
GACACAAATTCCATTTACTCCTCACCCTATGACTCAGTCGAATATATCAAAGTTATGGACATTATGCTAA
GTAACAAATTACCCTTTTATATAGTAAATACTGAGTAGATTGAGAGAAGAAATTGTTTGCAAACCTGAAT
AGCTTCAAGAAGAAGAGAAGTGAGGATAAGAATAACAGTTGTCATTTAACAAGTTTTAACAAGTAACTTG
GTTAGAAAGGGATTCAAATGCATAAAGCAAGGGATAAATTTTTCTGGCAACAAGACTATACAATATAACC
TTAAATATGACTTCAAATAATTGTTGGAACTTGATAAAACTAATTAAATATTATTGAAGATTATCAATAT
TATAAATGTAATTTACTTTTAAAAAGGGAACATAGAAATGTGTATCATTAGAGTAGAAAACAATCCTTAT
TATCACAATTTGTCAAAACAAGTTTGTTATTAACACAAGTAGAATACTGCATTCAATTAAGTTGACTGCA
GATTTTGTGTTTTGTTAAAATTAGAAAGAGATAACAACAATTTGAATTATTGAAAGTAACATGTAAATAG
TTCTACATACGTTCTTTTGACATCTTGTTCAATCATTGATCGAAGTTCTTTATCTTGGAAGAATTTGTTC
CAAAGACTCTGAAATAAGGAAAACAATCTATTATATAGTCTCACACCTTTGTTTTACTTTTAGTGATTTC
AATTTAATAATGTAAATGGTTAAAATTTATTCTTCTCTGAGATCATTTCACATTGCAGATAGAAAACCTG
AGACTGGGGTAATTTTTATTAAAATCTAATTTAATCTCAGAAACACATCTTTATTCTAACATCAATTTTT
CCAGTTTGATATTATCATATAAAGTCAGCCTTCCTCATCTGCAGGTTCCACAACAAAAATCCAACCAACT
GTGGATCAAAAATATTGGGAAAAAATTAAAAATAGCAATACAACAATAAAAAAATACAAATCAGAAAAAC
AGCACAGTATAACAACTTTATTTAGCATTTACAATCTATTAGGTATTATAAGTAATCTAGCCAGATCCTC
TACGCCGGACGCATCGTGGCCGGCATCACCGGCGCCACAGGTGCGGTTGCTGGCGCCTATATCGCCGACA
TCACCGATGGGGAAGATCGGGCTCGCCACTTCGGGCTCATGAGCGCTTGTTTCGGCGTGGGTATGGTGGC
AGGCCCCGTGGCCGGGGGACTGTTGGGCGCCATCTCCTTGCATGCACCATTCCTTGCGGCGGCGGTGCTC
AACGGCCTCAACCTACTACTGGGCTGCTTCCTAATGCAGGAGTCGCATAAGGGAGAGCGTCGAATGGTGC
ACTCTCAGTACAATCTGCTCTGATGCCGCATAGTTAAGCCAGCCCCGACACCCGCCAACACCCGCTGACG
CGCCCTGACGGGCTTGTCTGCTCCCGGCATCCGCTTACAGACAAGCTGTGACCGTCTCCGGGAGCTGCAT
GTGTCAGAGGTTTTCACCGTCATCACCGAAACGCGCGAGACGAAAGGGCCTCGTGATACGCCTATTTTTA
TAGGTTAATGTCATGATAATAATGGTTTCTTAGACGTCAGGTGGCACTTTTCGGGGAAATGTGCGCGGAA
CCCCTATTTGTTTATTTTTCTAAATACATTCAAATATGTATCCGCTCATGAGACAATAACCCTGATAAAT
GCTTCAATAATATTGAAAAAGGAAGAGTATGAGTATTCAACATTTCCGTGTCGCCCTTATTCCCTTTTTT
GCGGCATTTTGCCTTCCTGTTTTTGCTCACCCAGAAACGCTGGTGAAAGTAAAAGATGCTGAAGATCAGT
TGGGTGCACGAGTGGGTTACATCGAACTGGATCTCAACAGCGGTAAGATCCTTGAGAGTTTTCGCCCCGA
AGAACGTTTTCCAATGATGAGCACTTTTAAAGTTCTGCTATGTGGCGCGGTATTATCCCGTATTGACGCC
GGGCAAGAGCAACTCGGTCGCCGCATACACTATTCTCAGAATGACTTGGTTGAGTACTCACCAGTCACAG
AAAAGCATCTTACGGATGGCATGACAGTAAGAGAATTATGCAGTGCTGCCATAACCATGAGTGATAACAC
TGCGGCCAACTTACTTCTGACAACGATCGGAGGACCGAAGGAGCTAACCGCTTTTTTGCACAACATGGGG
GATCATGTAACTCGCCTTGATCGTTGGGAACCGGAGCTGAATGAAGCCATACCAAACGACGAGCGTGACA
CCACGATGCCTGTAGCAATGGCAACAACGTTGCGCAAACTATTAACTGGCGAACTACTTACTCTAGCTTC
CCGGCAACAATTAATAGACTGGATGGAGGCGGATAAAGTTGCAGGACCACTTCTGCGCTCGGCCCTTCCG
GCTGGCTGGTTTATTGCTGATAAATCTGGAGCCGGTGAGCGTGGGTCTCGCGGTATCATTGCAGCACTGG
GGCCAGATGGTAAGCCCTCCCGTATCGTAGTTATCTACACGACGGGGAGTCAGGCAACTATGGATGAACG
AAATAGACAGATCGCTGAGATAGGTGCCTCACTGATTAAGCATTGGTAACTGTCAGACCAAGTTTACTCA
TATATACTTTAGATTGATTTAAAACTTCATTTTTAATTTAAAAGGATCTAGGTGAAGATCCTTTTTGATA
ATCTCATGACCAAAATCCCTTAACGTGAGTTTTCGTTCCACTGAGCGTCAGACCCCGTAGAAAAGATCAA
AGGATCTTCTTGAGATCCTTTTTTTCTGCGCGTAATCTGCTGCTTGCAAACAAAAAAACCACCGCTACCA
GCGGTGGTTTGTTTGCCGGATCAAGAGCTACCAACTCTTTTTCCGAAGGTAACTGGCTTCAGCAGAGCGC
AGATACCAAATACTGTTCTTCTAGTGTAGCCGTAGTTAGGCCACCACTTCAAGAACTCTGTAGCACCGCC
TACATACCTCGCTCTGCTAATCCTGTTACCAGTGGCTGCTGCCAGTGGCGATAAGTCGTGTCTTACCGGG
TTGGACTCAAGACGATAGTTACCGGATAAGGCGCAGCGGTCGGGCTGAACGGGGGGTTCGTGCACACAGC
CCAGCTTGGAGCGAACGACCTACACCGAACTGAGATACCTACAGCGTGAGCTATGAGAAAGCGCCACGCT
TCCCGAAGGGAGAAAGGCGGACAGGTATCCGGTAAGCGGCAGGGTCGGAACAGGAGAGCGCACGAGGGAG
CTTCCAGGGGGAAACGCCTGGTATCTTTATAGTCCTGTCGGGTTTCGCCACCTCTGACTTGAGCGTCGAT
TTTTGTGATGCTCGTCAGGGGGGCGGAGCCTATGGAAAAACGCCAGCAACGCGGCCTTTTTACGGTTCCT
GGCCTTTTGCTGGCCTTTTGCTCACATGTTCTTTCCTGCGTTATCCCCTGATTCTGTGGATAACCGTATT
ACCGCCTTTGAGTGAGCTGATACCGCTCGCCGCAGCCGAACGACCGAGCGCAGCGAGTCAGTGAGCGAGG
AAGCGGAAGAGCGCCCAATACGCAAACCGCCTCTCCCCGCGCGTTGGCCGATTCATTAATGCAGCTGTGG
AATGTGTGTCAGTTAGGGTGTGGAAAGTCCCCAGGCTCCCCAGCAGGCAGAAGTATGCAAAGCATGCATC
TCAATTAGTCAGCAACCAGGTGTGGAAAGTCCCCAGGCTCCCCAGCAGGCAGAAGTATGCAAAGCATGCA
TCTCAATTAGTCAGCAACCATAGTCCCGCCCCTAACTCCGCCCATCCCGCCCCTAACTCCGCCCAGTTCC
GCCCATTCTCCGCCCCATGGCTGACTAATTTTTTTTATTTATGCAGAGGCCGAGGCCGCCTCGGCCTCTG
AGCTATTCCAGAAGTAGTGAGGAGGCTTTTTTGGAGGCCTAGGCTTTTGCAAAAAGCTTGGACACAAGAC
AGGCTTGCGAGATATGTTTGAGAATACCACTTTATCCCGCGTCAGGGAGAGGCAGTGCGTAAAAAGACGC
GGACTCATGTGAAATACTGGTTTTTAGTGCGCCAGATCTCTATAATCTCGCGCAACCTATTTTCCCCTCG
AACACTTTTTAAGCCGTAGATAAACAGGCTGGGACACTTCACATGAGCGAAAAATACATCGTCACCTGGG
ACATGTTGCAGATCCATGCACGTAAACTCGCAAGCCGACTGATGCCTTCTGAACAATGGAAAGGCATTAT
TGCCGTAAGCCGTGGCGGTCTGTACCGGGTGCGTTACTGGCGCGTGAACTGGGTATTCGTCATGTCGATA
CCGTTTGTATTTCCAGCTACGATCACGACAACCAGCGCGAGCTTAAAGTGCTGAAACGCGCAGAAGGCGA
TGGCGAAGGCTTCATCGTTATTGATGACCTGGTGGATACCGGTGGTACTGCGGTTGCGATTCGTGAAATG
TATCCAAAAGCGCACTTTGTCACCATCTTCGCAAAACCGGCTGGTCGTCCGCTGGTTGATGACTATGTTG
TTGATATCCCGCAAGATACCTGGATTGAACAGCCGTGGGATATGGGCGTCGTATTCGTCCCGCCAATCTC
CGGTCGCTAATCTTTTCAACGCCTGGCACTGCCGGGCGTTGTTCTTTTTAACTTCAGGCGGGTTACAATA
GTTTCCAGTAAGTATTCTGGAGGCTGCATCCATGACACAGGCAAACCTGAGCGAAACCCTGTTCAAACCC
CGCTTTAAACATCCTGAAACCTCGACGCTAGTCCGCCGCTTTAATCACGGCGCACAACCGCCTGTGCAGT
CGGCCCTTGATGGTAAAACCATCCCTCACTGGTATCGCATGATTAACCGTCTGATGTGGATCTGGCGCGG
CATTGACCCACGCGAAATCCTCGACGTCCAGGCACGTATTGTGATGAGCGATGCCGAACGTACCGACGAT
GATTTATACGATACGGTGATTGGCTACCGTGGCGGCAACTGGATTTATGAGTGGGCCCCGGATCTTTGTG
AAGGAACCTTACTTCTGTGGTGTG
Features (pLannotate 1.2.2; 31 found; start..end, strand, type, name):
     43..108     +  intron         small t intron: SV40 (simian virus 40) small t antigen intron
    238..258     +  CDS            SV40 NLS: nuclear localization signal of SV40 (simian virus 40) large T antigen
    577..660     +  CDS            large T antigen (fragment): large T antigen from SV40 (simian virus 40)
    683..817     +  polyA_signal   SV40 poly(A) signal: SV40 polyadenylation signal
    984..1313    +  CDS            nef (fragment): NEF_HV1BR - Experimental evidence at protein level: Swiss-Prot protein existence level 1. Extracellular Nef protein targets CD4(+) T-lymphocytes for apoptosis by interacting with CXCR4 surface receptors (PubMed:14990729). From Human immunodeficiency virus type 1 group M subtype B (isolate BRU/LAI) (HIV-1).
   1361..1618    +  LTR            5' LTR (truncated): truncated 5' long terminal repeat (LTR) from HIV-1
   1665..1790    +  misc_feature   HIV-1 Ψ: packaging signal of human immunodeficiency virus type 1
   1774..2137    +  CDS            HIV-1 gag (fragment): gag protein from human immunodeficiency virus 1; gag
   2283..2516    +  misc_feature   RRE: The Rev response element (RRE) of HIV-1 allows for Rev-dependent mRNA export from the nucleus to the cytoplasm.
   2893..2993    +  CDS            Rev (fragment): human immunodeficiency virus 1 (HIV-1) Rev protein; rev; enhances nuclear export of unspliced and incompletely spliced viral mRNAs
   3038..3155    +  misc_feature   cPPT/CTS: central polypurine tract and central termination sequence of HIV-1
   3203..3713    +  promoter       hPGK promoter: human phosphoglycerate kinase 1 promoter
   3732..4127    +  CDS            BSD: blasticidin S deaminase; Aspergillus terreus BSD; confers resistance to blasticidin
   4206..5342    +  CDS            STING1: STING_HUMAN - Also known as ERIS From Homo sapiens (Human).
   5349..6056    +  CDS            mNeonGreen: mNeonGreen is a basic (constitutively fluorescent) green/yellow fluorescent protein published in 2013, derived from Branchiostoma lanceolatum. It is reported to be a very rapidly-maturing monomer with moderate acid sensitivity.
   6056..6247    +  CDS            nef (fragment): NEF_HV1Z2 - Experimental evidence at protein level: Swiss-Prot protein existence level 1. Extracellular Nef protein targets CD4(+) T-lymphocytes for apoptosis by interacting with CXCR4 surface receptors. From Human immunodeficiency virus type 1 group M subtype D (isolate Z2/CDC-Z34) (HIV-1).
   6249..6280    +  LTR            3' LTR (ΔU3) (fragment): self-inactivating 3' long terminal repeat (LTR) from HIV-1
   6328..6508    +  LTR            5' LTR (truncated): truncated 5' long terminal repeat (LTR) from HIV-1
   7470..7568    -  CDS            TBC1D5 (fragment): TBCD5_HUMAN - Also known as KIAA0210. Experimental evidence at protein level: Swiss-Prot protein existence level 1. May act as a GTPase-activating protein (GAP) for Rab family protein(s). May act as a GAP for RAB7A. Can displace RAB7A and retromer CSC subcomplex from the endosomal membrane to the cytosol; at least retromer displacement seems to require its catalytic activity (PubMed:19531583, PubMed:20923837). Required for retrograde transport of cargo proteins from endosomes to the trans-Golgi network (TGN); the function seems to require its catalytic activity. Involved in regulation of autop
   7974..8253    +  CDS            TcR (fragment): tetracycline efflux protein; tet; confers resistance to tetracycline
   8254..8302    -  misc_feature   bom (fragment): basis of mobility region from pBR322
   8404..8439    -  CDS            rop (fragment): Rop protein, which maintains plasmids at low copy number; rop
   8534..8638    +  promoter       AmpR promoter: bla
   8639..9499    +  CDS            AmpR: β-lactamase; bla; confers resistance to ampicillin, carbenicillin, and related antibiotics
   9670..10258   +  rep_origin     ori: high-copy-number ColE1/pMB1/pBR322/pUC origin of replication
  10441..10497   +  CDS            lacI (fragment): lac repressor; lacI; The lac repressor binds to the lac operator to inhibit transcription in E. coli. This inhibition can be relieved by adding lactose or isopropyl-β-D-thiogalactopyranoside (IPTG).
  10504..10833   +  promoter       SV40 promoter: SV40 enhancer and early promoter
  11033..11152   +  CDS            gpt (fragment): XGPT_ECOLI - Also known as gpp, gxu. Experimental evidence at protein level: Swiss-Prot protein existence level 1. Purine salvage pathway enzyme that catalyzes the transfer of the ribosyl-5-phosphate group from 5-phospho-alpha-D-ribose 1- diphosphate (PRPP) to the N9 position of the 6-oxopurines guanine and xanthine to form the corresponding ribonucleotides GMP (guanosine 5'- monophosphate) and XMP (xanthosine 5'-monophosphate), with the release of PPi. To a lesser extent, also acts on hypoxanthine (PubMed:9100006, PubMed:3886014). Does not ribophosphorylate adenine (PubMed:3886014). From Esch
  11152..11487   +  CDS            gpt (fragment): XGPT_ECOLI - Also known as gpp, gxu. Experimental evidence at protein level: Swiss-Prot protein existence level 1. Purine salvage pathway enzyme that catalyzes the transfer of the ribosyl-5-phosphate group from 5-phospho-alpha-D-ribose 1- diphosphate (PRPP) to the N9 position of the 6-oxopurines guanine and xanthine to form the corresponding ribonucleotides GMP (guanosine 5'- monophosphate) and XMP (xanthosine 5'-monophosphate), with the release of PPi. To a lesser extent, also acts on hypoxanthine (PubMed:9100006, PubMed:3886014). Does not ribophosphorylate adenine (PubMed:3886014). From Esch
  11582..11887   +  CDS            frsA (fragment): FRSA_ECOLI - Also known as yafA. Experimental evidence at protein level: Swiss-Prot protein existence level 1. Catalyzes the hydrolysis of esters (PubMed:15808744). Displays esterase activity toward pNP-butyrate (PubMed:15808744). May stimulate mixed-acid fermentation by acting as a fermentation/respiration switch that down-regulates respiration and up- regulates fermentation rates (PubMed:15169777). From Escherichia coli (strain K12).
  11891..41      +  CDS            small t antigen (fragment) (across the origin): SV40 (simian virus 40) small t antigen
