[The description below was written by a language model from this plasmid's Addgene catalogue record and pLannotate feature annotations shown in this document.]
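Description:
pTRIP-hPGK-Blast-2A-STING-mNeonGreen is an HIV-1-derived lentiviral transfer plasmid of about 11.9 kb, built on the pTRIP backbone, for stable expression of fluorescently tagged human STING (STING1) in mammalian cells. In bacteria it is maintained through a ColE1/pUC-type origin and selected with ampicillin via the β-lactamase gene. The backbone also carries remnants of older vector lineages, including fragments annotated as tetracycline resistance, bom, rop and lacI, and an SV40 promoter–gpt cassette followed by SV40 small t intron and polyadenylation sequences. A few short annotated matches to human or E. coli proteins in the backbone appear to be incidental rather than functional parts.

The viral portion runs from an HIV-1 5' LTR through the Ψ packaging signal with a partial gag sequence, the Rev response element for Rev-dependent nuclear export of the genomic RNA, and the cPPT/CTS central flap that aids nuclear import of the reverse-transcribed genome. It ends in a U3-deleted 3' LTR, so the integrated provirus is self-inactivating and expression relies on the internal promoter. No WPRE is annotated.

That internal promoter is human PGK, which drives a single open reading frame. Blasticidin S deaminase comes first, followed by a short unannotated gap that, according to the plasmid name, holds a 2A self-cleaving peptide. Full-length STING1 follows, fused at its C terminus to the monomeric green/yellow fluorescent protein mNeonGreen. This design yields the resistance marker and STING-mNeonGreen as separate proteins from one transcript, so blasticidin selection enriches for reporter-expressing cells. The associated work used optical pooled screening to identify regulators of intracellular STING trafficking, which fits use of this construct as a live or fixed-cell imaging reporter of STING localisation.
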