Addgene plasmid #227186: pTRIP-hPGK-Blast-2A-STING-mNeonGreen
Purpose: Lentiviral expression plasmid encoding STING-mNeonGreen under hPGK promoter
Depositing lab: Nir Hacohen. Depositing organization: Broad Institute. Publication: Classification and functional characterization of regulators of intracellular STING trafficking identified by genome-wide optical pooled screening. Gentili M, Carlson RJ, Liu B, Hellier Q, Andrews J, Qin Y, Blainey PC, Hacohen N. Cell Syst. 2024 Dec 18;15(12):1264-1277.e8. doi: 10.1016/j.cels.2024.11.004. Epub 2024 Dec 9. PubMed 39657680.
Backbone
  Vector backbone: pTRIP
  Vector type: Mammalian Expression, Lentiviral
  Selectable markers: Blasticidin
Growth in bacteria
  Bacterial resistance: Ampicillin, 100 μg/mL
  Growth temperature: 30°C
  Growth strain: NEB Stable
  Copy number: Unknown
Gene/Insert
  Gene/Insert name: STING1
  Species: H. sapiens (human)
  Entrez Gene: STING1 (a.k.a. ERIS, MITA, MPYS, NET23, SAVI, STING, STING-beta, TMEM173, hMITA, hSTING)
  Tag / fusion protein: mNeonGreen (C terminal on insert)
  Cloning method: Gibson Cloning
  Sequencing primers: 5′ gattcgtgaattgctgccct; 3′ atgctgattgtgcctggcta
Terms and licenses: Academic/Nonprofit Terms; Industry Terms: Not Available to Industry
Depositor comments: Please visit https://doi.org/10.1101/2024.04.07.588166 for bioRxiv preprint.
How to cite: pTRIP-hPGK-Blast-2A-STING-mNeonGreen was a gift from Nir Hacohen (Addgene plasmid # 227186 ; http://n2t.net/addgene:227186 ; RRID:Addgene_227186)
